>Addgene plasmid #45620 | pCRII-Topo Foxp2 in situ probe | addgene partial sequence | sequence record 64751 | M13pUC-rev 5'-AGCGGATAACAATTTCACACAGG-3'
AGCTATTTAGGTGACACTATAGAATACTCAAGCTATGCATCAAGCTTGGTACCGAGCTCGGATCCACTAG
TAACGGCCGCCAGTGTGCTGGAATTCGCCCTTTTCCAGGTCCTCAGATAAAGGCTCTTCCTCAATCTCTC
TGTCATCTTCTAACTCCGGACTGTGATTGGCTGTTGTCACTAATGACATTGGACAGTCTTCATCCTCTGC
AATCACGGGTTCTTCCTTGACATGGATTGAATGTATGTGTGGCTGAGGTGAGCAACCCGGACTGCTGTTC
CCATTGCTGTCGATGTGGTCCAGGGAACCATTGAGGTCTTCGTGGACGGCCTGCAGGAGGCCACTGGAGG
CGTTATTGATCAGTCCAGGGTTACTTAGCAAAGGCAAGCTGCTTTCTGCCAAGGCAGCCTGCAGACTGGC
ATTTAGAGCTGCTCCATAGCCCAAACTTGTAGGTATATTTTTTACTAAAGTTGGACTTCCTGTTATCTTT
TGTGACCTTCGCTTCTGGTATTCGACTTCGTCCACAGTCCACACTGAAGGGCGAATTCTGCAGATATCCA
TCACACTGGCGGCCGCTCGAGCATGCATCTAGAGGGCCCAATTCGCCCTATAGTGAGTCGTATTACAATT
CACTGGCCGTCGTTTTACAACGTCGTGACTGGGAAAACCCTGGCGTTACCCAACTTAATCGCCTTGCAGC
ACATCCCCCTTTCGCCAGCTGGCGTAATAGCGAAGAGGCCCGCACCGATCGCCCTTCCCAACAGTTGCGC
AGCCTGAATGGCGAATGG
[124 nt withheld, positions 789-912]
CGCCGGCTTTCCCCGTCAAGCTCTAA
