[The description below was written by a language model from this plasmid's Addgene catalogue record.]
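Description:
pCRII-Topo Foxp2 in situ probe is a bacterial cloning plasmid that serves as a template for making riboprobes against mouse Foxp2, the forkhead-related transcription factor 2. It is built on the commercial pCRII-TOPO backbone (about 4.0 kb), giving a total size of roughly 4.4 kb. It is propagated in E. coli under ampicillin selection. The record lists the copy number as unknown, and it includes no feature table, so the origin of replication and other backbone elements are not itemised.

The insert is a partial cDNA fragment of about 430 bp, corresponding to positions 1709–2142 of the mouse Foxp2 reference mRNA. It was amplified by RT-PCR and inserted by TOPO cloning. The depositor notes that repository sequencing confirmed these coordinates, which differ by two bases at the 5′ end from those shown on the original plasmid map. Because this is only a fragment, the construct is not meant to express Foxp2 protein.

The fragment sits between opposing SP6 and T7 phage promoters, so either strand can be transcribed in vitro after the plasmid is linearised on the far side of the insert. According to the depositor, cutting with HindIII and transcribing from T7 gives the sense (control) probe, while cutting with NotI and transcribing from SP6 gives the antisense probe that hybridises to endogenous Foxp2 mRNA. M13, SP6 and T7 primer sites flank the insert for sequence verification. The plasmid is used for in situ hybridisation to map Foxp2 expression in mouse tissue, and the associated publication concerns the birth and specification of corticospinal motor neurons.
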