Addgene plasmid #45620: pCRII-Topo Foxp2 in situ probe
Depositing lab: Jeffrey Macklis. Depositing organization: Harvard University. Publication: Fezl is required for the birth and specification of corticospinal motor neurons. Molyneaux BJ, Arlotta P, Hirata T, Hibi M, Macklis JD. Neuron. 2005 Sep 15;47(6):817-31. 10.1016/j.neuron.2005.08.030 PubMed 16157277.
Backbone
  Vector backbone: pCRII-Topo
  Backbone manufacturer: Invitrogen
  Backbone size w/o insert (bp): 4000
  Total vector size (bp): 4400
  Vector type: in situ
Growth in bacteria
  Bacterial resistance: Ampicillin, 100 μg/mL
  Growth temperature: 37°C
  Growth strain: DH5alpha
  Copy number: Unknown
Gene/Insert
  Gene/Insert name: Foxp2 in situ probe (alt names: Foxp2; forkhead-related transcription factor 2)
  Species: M. musculus (mouse)
  Mutation: fragment contains bp#1709-2142 of AF339106
  GenBank ID: AF339106
  Entrez Gene: Foxp2 (a.k.a. 2810043D05Rik, CAG-16, D0Kist7)
  Cloning method: TOPO Cloning
  Sequencing primers: 5′ M13 Rev, Sp6; 3′ T7, M13 F
Terms and licenses: Academic/Nonprofit Terms; Industry Terms: Not Available to Industry
Depositor comments: The Fox2p fragment was amplified by RT-PCR using the following primer pair: CAGTGTGGACTGTGGACGAA TTCCAGGTCCTCAGATAAAGG For in vitro transcription, use the HindIII restriction digest and T7 promoter for sense probe generation and the NotI restriction digest and SP6 promoter for antisense probe generation. Please note that Addgene's sequencing results match bp#1709-2142 of AF339106, not bp# 1707-2142 as indicated on plasmid map. The plasmid functions as described in the associated publication.
How to cite: pCRII-Topo Foxp2 in situ probe was a gift from Jeffrey Macklis (Addgene plasmid # 45620 ; http://n2t.net/addgene:45620 ; RRID:Addgene_45620)
